>Addgene plasmid #116379 | pHAGE-FGFR2-L761Tfs*55 | addgene full sequence | sequence record 252666 | Addgene NGS Result
TGGAAGGGCTAATTCACTCCCAAAGAAGACAAGATATCCTTGATCTGTGGATCTACCACACACAAGGCTA
CTTCCCTGATTAGCAGAACTACACACCAGGGCCAGGGGTCAGATATCCACTGACCTTTGGATGGTGCTAC
AAGCTAGTACCAGTTGAGCCAGATAAGGTAGAAGAGGCCAATAAAGGAGAGAACACCAGCTTGTTACACC
CTGTGAGCCTGCATGGGATGGATGACCCGGAGAGAGAAGTGTTAGAGTGGAGGTTTGACAGCCGCCTAGC
ATTTCATCACGTGGCCCGAGAGCTGCATCCGGAGTACTTCAAGAACTGCTGATATCGAGCTTGCTACAAG
GGACTTTCCGCTGGGGACTTTCCAGGGAGGCGTGGCCTGGGCGGGACTGGGGAGTGGCGAGCCCTCAGAT
CCTGCATATAAGCAGCTGCTTTTTGCCTGTACTGGGTCTCTCTGGTTAGACCAGATCTGAGCCTGGGAGC
TCTCTGGCTAACTAGGGAACCCACTGCTTAAGCCTCAATAAAGCTTGCCTTGAGTGCTTCAAGTAGTGTG
TGCCCGTCTGTTGTGTGACTCTGGTAACTAGAGATCCCTCAGACCCTTTTAGTCAGTGTGGAAAATCTCT
AGCAGTGGCGCCCGAACAGGGACTTGAAAGCGAAAGGGAAACCAGAGGAGCTCTCTCGACGCAGGACTCG
GCTTGCTGAAGCGCGCACGGCAAGAGGCGAGGGGCGGCGACTGGTGAGTACGCCAAAAATTTTGACTAGC
GGAGGCTAGAAGGAGAGAGATGGGTGCGAGAGCGTCAGTATTAAGCGGGGGAGAATTAGATCGCGATGGG
AAAAAATTCGGTTAAGGCCAGGGGGAAAGAAAAAATATAAATTAAAACATATAGTATGGGCAAGCAGGGA
GCTAGAACGATTCGCAGTTAATCCTGGCCTGTTAGAAACATCAGAAGGCTGTAGACAAATACTGGGACAG
CTACAACCATCCCTTCAGACAGGATCAGAAGAACTTAGATCATTATATAATACAGTAGCAACCCTCTATT
GTGTGCATCAAAGGATAGAGATAAAAGACACCAAGGAAGCTTTAGACAAGATAGAGGAAGAGCAAAACAA
AAGTAAGACCACCGCACAGCAAGCGGCCGGCCGCTGATCTTCAGACCTGGAGGAGGAGATATGAGGGACA
ATTGGAGAAGTGAATTATATAAATATAAAGTAGTAAAAATTGAACCATTAGGAGTAGCACCCACCAAGGC
AAAGAGAAGAGTGGTGCAGAGAGAAAAAAGAGCAGTGGGAATAGGAGCTTTGTTCCTTGGGTTCTTGGGA
GCAGCAGGAAGCACTATGGGCGCAGCGTCAATGACGCTGACGGTACAGGCCAGACAATTATTGTCTGGTA
TAGTGCAGCAGCAGAACAATTTGCTGAGGGCTATTGAGGCGCAACAGCATCTGTTGCAACTCACAGTCTG
GGGCATCAAGCAGCTCCAGGCAAGAATCCTGGCTGTGGAAAGATACCTAAAGGATCAACAGCTCCTGGGG
ATTTGGGGTTGCTCTGGAAAACTCATTTGCACCACTGCTGTGCCTTGGAATGCTAGTTGGAGTAATAAAT
CTCTGGAACAGATTTGGAATCACACGACCTGGATGGAGTGGGACAGAGAAATTAACAATTACACAAGCTT
AATACACTCCTTAATTGAAGAATCGCAAAACCAGCAAGAAAAGAATGAACAAGAATTATTGGAATTAGAT
AAATGGGCAAGTTTGTGGAATTGGTTTAACATAACAAATTGGCTGTGGTATATAAAATTATTCATAATGA
TAGTAGGAGGCTTGGTAGGTTTAAGAATAGTTTTTGCTGTACTTTCTATAGTGAATAGAGTTAGGCAGGG
ATATTCACCATTATCGTTTCAGACCCACCTCCCAACCCCGAGGGGACCCGACAGGCCCGAAGGAATAGAA
GAAGAAGGTGGAGAGAGAGACAGAGACAGATCCATTCGATTAGTGAACGGATCTCGACGGTATCGCCGAA
TTCACAAATGGCAGTATTCATCCACAATTTTAAAAGAAAAGGGGGGATTGGGGGGTACAGTGCAGGGGAA
AGAATAGTAGACATAATAGCAACAGACATACAAACTAAAGAATTACAAAAACAAATTACAAAAATTCAAA
ATTTTCGGGTTTATTACAGGGACAGCAGAGATCCAGTTTGGACTAGTCGTGAGGCTCCGGTGCCCGTCAG
TGGGCAGAGCGCACATCGCCCACAGTCCCCGAGAAGTTGGGGGGAGGGGTCGGCAATTGAACCGGTGCCT
AGAGAAGGTGGCGCGGGGTAAACTGGGAAAGTGATGTCGTGTACTGGCTCCGCCTTTTTCCCGAGGGTGG
GGGAGAACCGTATATAAGTGCAGTAGTCGCCGTGAACGTTCTTTTTCGCAACGGGTTTGCCGCCAGAACA
CAGGTAAGTGCCGTGTGTGGTTCCCGCGGGCCTGGCCTCTTTACGGGTTATGGCCCTTGCGTGCCTTGAA
TTACTTCCACCTGGCTGCAGTACGTGATTCTTGATCCCGAGCTTCGGGTTGGAAGTGGGTGGGAGAGTTC
GAGGCCTTGCGCTTAAGGAGCCCCTTCGCCTCGTGCTTGAGTTGAGGCCTGGCCTGGGCGCTGGGGCCGC
CGCGTGCGAATCTGGTGGCACCTTCGCGCCTGTCTCGCTGCTTTCGATAAGTCTCTAGCCATTTAAAATT
TTTGATGACCTGCTGCGACGCTTTTTTTCTGGCAAGATAGTCTTGTAAATGCGGGCCAAGATCTGCACAC
TGGTATTTCGGTTTTTGGGGCCGCGGGCGGCGACGGGGCCCGTGCGTCCCAGCGCACATGTTCGGCGAGG
CGGGGCCTGCGAGCGCGGCCACCGAGAATCGGACGGGGGTAGTCTCAAGCTGGCCGGCCTGCTCTGGTGC
CTGGCCTCGCGCCGCCGTGTATCGCCCCGCCCTGGGCGGCAAGGCTGGCCCGGTCGGCACCAGTTGCGTG
AGCGGAAAGATGGCCGCTTCCCGGCCCTGCTGCAGGGAGCTCAAAATGGAGGACGCGGCGCTCGGGAGAG
CGGGCGGGTGAGTCACCCACACAAAGGAAAAGGGCCTTTCCGTCCTCAGCCGTCGCTTCATGTGACTCCA
CGGAGTACCGGGCGCCGTCCAGGCACCTCGATTAGTTCTCGAGCTTTTGGAGTACGTCGTCTTTAGGTTG
GGGGGAGGGGTTTTATGCGATGGAGTTTCCCCACACTGAGTGGGTGGAGACTGAAGTTAGGCCAGCTTGG
CACTTGATGTAATTCTCCTTGGAATTTGCCCTTTTTGAGTTTGGATCTTGGTTCATTCTCAAGCCTCAGA
CAGTGGTTCAAAGTTTTTTTCTTCCATTTCAGGTGTCGTGAAGCGGCCCTGCAGATATCAACAAGTTTGT
ACAAAAAAGCAGGCACCATGGTCAGCTGGGGTCGTTTCATCTGCCTGGTCGTGGTCACCATGGCAACCTT
GTCCCTGGCCCGGCCCTCCTTCAGTTTAGTTGAGGATACCACATTAGAGCCAGAAGAGCCACCAACCAAA
TACCAAATCTCTCAACCAGAAGTGTACGTGGCTGCGCCAGGGGAGTCGCTAGAGGTGCGCTGCCTGTTGA
AAGATGCCGCCGTGATCAGTTGGACTAAGGATGGGGTGCACTTGGGGCCCAACAATAGGACAGTGCTTAT
TGGGGAGTACTTGCAGATAAAGGGCGCCACGCCTAGAGACTCCGGCCTCTATGCTTGTACTGCCAGTAGG
ACTGTAGACAGTGAAACTTGGTACTTCATGGTGAATGTCACAGATGCCATCTCATCCGGAGATGATGAGG
ATGACACCGATGGTGCGGAAGATTTTGTCAGTGAGAACAGTAACAACAAGAGAGCACCATACTGGACCAA
CACAGAAAAGATGGAAAAGCGGCTCCATGCTGTGCCTGCGGCCAACACTGTCAAGTTTCGCTGCCCAGCC
GGGGGGAACCCAATGCCAACCATGCGGTGGCTGAAAAACGGGAAGGAGTTTAAGCAGGAGCATCGCATTG
GAGGCTACAAGGTACGAAACCAGCACTGGAGCCTCATTATGGAAAGTGTGGTCCCATCTGACAAGGGAAA
TTATACCTGTGTGGTGGAGAATGAATACGGGTCCATCAATCACACGTACCACCTGGATGTTGTGGAGCGA
TCGCCTCACCGGCCCATCCTCCAAGCCGGACTGCCGGCAAATGCCTCCACAGTGGTCGGAGGAGACGTAG
AGTTTGTCTGCAAGGTTTACAGTGATGCCCAGCCCCACATCCAGTGGATCAAGCACGTGGAAAAGAACGG
CAGTAAATACGGGCCCGACGGGCTGCCCTACCTCAAGGTTCTCAAGGCCGCCGGTGTTAACACCACGGAC
AAAGAGATTGAGGTTCTCTATATTCGGAATGTAACTTTTGAGGACGCTGGGGAATATACGTGCTTGGCGG
GTAATTCTATTGGGATATCCTTTCACTCTGCATGGTTGACAGTTCTGCCAGCGCCTGGAAGAGAAAAGGA
GATTACAGCTTCCCCAGACTACCTGGAGATAGCCATTTACTGCATAGGGGTCTTCTTAATCGCCTGTATG
GTGGTAACAGTCATCCTGTGCCGAATGAAGAACACGACCAAGAAGCCAGACTTCAGCAGCCAGCCGGCTG
TGCACAAGCTGACCAAACGTATCCCCCTGCGGAGACAGGTAACAGTTTCGGCTGAGTCCAGCTCCTCCAT
GAACTCCAACACCCCGCTGGTGAGGATAACAACACGCCTCTCTTCAACGGCAGACACCCCCATGCTGGCA
GGGGTCTCCGAGTATGAACTTCCAGAGGACCCAAAATGGGAGTTTCCAAGAGATAAGCTGACACTGGGCA
AGCCCCTGGGAGAAGGTTGCTTTGGGCAAGTGGTCATGGCGGAAGCAGTGGGAATTGACAAAGACAAGCC
CAAGGAGGCGGTCACCGTGGCCGTGAAGATGTTGAAAGATGATGCCACAGAGAAAGACCTTTCTGATCTG
GTGTCAGAGATGGAGATGATGAAGATGATTGGGAAACACAAGAATATCATAAATCTTCTTGGAGCCTGCA
CACAGGATGGGCCTCTCTATGTCATAGTTGAGTATGCCTCTAAAGGCAACCTCCGAGAATACCTCCGAGC
CCGGAGGCCACCCGGGATGGAGTACTCCTATGACATTAACCGTGTTCCTGAGGAGCAGATGACCTTCAAG
GACTTGGTGTCATGCACCTACCAGCTGGCCAGAGGCATGGAGTACTTGGCTTCCCAAAAATGTATTCATC
GAGATTTAGCAGCCAGAAATGTTTTGGTAACAGAAAACAATGTGATGAAAATAGCAGACTTTGGACTCGC
CAGAGATATCAACAATATAGACTATTACAAAAAGACCACCAATGGGCGGCTTCCAGTCAAGTGGATGGCT
CCAGAAGCCCTGTTTGATAGAGTATACACTCATCAGAGTGATGTCTGGTCCTTCGGGGTGTTAATGTGGG
AGATCTTCACTTTAGGGGGGCTCGCCCTACCCAGGGATTCCCGTGGAGGAACTTTTTAAGCTGCTGAAGG
AAGGACACAGAATGGATAAGCCAGCCAACTGCACCAACGAACTGTACATGATGATGAGGGACTGTTGGCA
TGCAGTGCCCTCCCAGAGACCAACGTTCAAGCAGTTGGTAGAAGACTTGGATCGAATTACACTCTCACAA
CCAATGAGGAATACTTGGACCTCAGCCAACCTCTCGAACAGTATTCACCTAGTTACCCTGACACAAGAAG
TTCTTGTTCTTCAGGAGATGATTCTGTTTTTTCTCCAGACCCCATGCCTTACGAACCATGCCTTCCTCAG
TATCCACACATAAACGGCAGTGTTAAAACATAGAACCCAGCTTTCTTGTACAAAGTGGTGATATCCAATT
AACCCTCACTAAAGGGAAAGTTTAAGTGATGTATATTGTCCCTATAGTGAGTCGTATTACCACCCAACTT
TTCTATACAAAGTGGTTGATATCCAGCACAGTGGCGGCCGCTCGAGTCTAGAGGGCCCGCGGTTCGAAGG
TAAGCCTATCCCTAACCCTCTCCTCGGTCTCGATTCTACGCGTACCGGTTAGTAATGAGATCCCTCCCCC
CCCCCTAACGTTACTGGCCGAAGCCGCTTGGAATAAGGCCGGTGTGCGTTTGTCTATATGTTATTTTCCA
CCATATTGCCGTCTTTTGGCAATGTGAGGGCCCGGAAACCTGGCCCTGTCTTCTTGACGAGCATTCCTAG
GGGTCTTTCCCCTCTCGCCAAAGGAATGCAAGGTCTGTTGAATGTCGTGAAGGAAGCAGTTCCTCTGGAA
GCTTCTTGAAGACAAACAACGTCTGTAGCGACCCTTTGCAGGCAGCGGAACCCCCCACCTGGCGACAGGT
GCCTCTGCGGCCAAAAGCCACGTGTATAAGATACACCTGCAAAGGCGGCACAACCCCAGTGCCACGTTGT
GAGTTGGATAGTTGTGGAAAGAGTCAAATGGCTCTCCTCAAGCGTATTCAACAAGGGGCTGAAGGATGCC
CAGAAGGTACCCCATTGTATGGGATCTGATCTGGGGCCTCGGTGCACATGCTTTACATGTGTTTAGTCGA
GGTTAAAAAAACGTCTAGGCCCCCCGAACCACGGGGACGTGGTTTTCCTTTGAAAAACACGATGATAATA
TGGCCACACATATGACCGAGTACAAGCCCACGGTGCGCCTCGCCACCCGCGACGACGTCCCCAGGGCCGT
ACGCACCCTCGCCGCCGCGTTCGCCGACTACCCCGCCACGCGCCACACCGTCGATCCGGACCGCCACATC
GAGCGGGTCACCGAGCTGCAAGAACTCTTCCTCACGCGCGTCGGGCTCGACATCGGCAAGGTGTGGGTCG
CGGACGACGGCGCCGCGGTGGCGGTCTGGACCACGCCGGAGAGCGTCGAAGCGGGGGCGGTGTTCGCCGA
GATCGGCCCGCGCATGGCCGAGTTGAGCGGTTCCCGGCTGGCCGCGCAGCAACAGATGGAAGGCCTCCTG
GCGCCGCACCGGCCCAAGGAGCCCGCGTGGTTCCTGGCCACCGTCGGCGTCTCGCCCGACCACCAGGGCA
AGGGTCTGGGCAGCGCCGTCGTGCTCCCCGGAGTGGAGGCGGCCGAGCGCGCCGGGGTGCCCGCCTTCCT
GGAGACCTCCGCGCCCCGCAACCTCCCCTTCTACGAGCGGCTCGGCTTCACCGTCACCGCCGACGTCGAG
GTGCCCGAAGGACCGCGCACCTGGTGCATGACCCGCAAGCCCGGTGCCTAAATCGATAGATCCTAATCAA
CCTCTGGATTACAAAATTTGTGAAAGATTGACTGGTATTCTTAACTATGTTGCTCCTTTTACGCTATGTG
GATACGCTGCTTTAATGCCTTTGTATCATGCTATTGCTTCCCGTATGGCTTTCATTTTCTCCTCCTTGTA
TAAATCCTGGTTGCTGTCTCTTTATGAGGAGTTGTGGCCCGTTGTCAGGCAACGTGGCGTGGTGTGCACT
GTGTTTGCTGACGCAACCCCCACTGGTTGGGGCATTGCCACCACCTGTCAGCTCCTTTCCGGGACTTTCG
CTTTCCCCCTCCCTATTGCCACGGCGGAACTCATCGCCGCCTGCCTTGCCCGCTGCTGGACAGGGGCTCG
GCTGTTGGGCACTGACAATTCCGTGGTGTTGTCGGGGAAATCATCGTCCTTTCCTTGGCTGCTCGCCTGT
GTTGCCACCTGGATTCTGCGCGGGACGTCCTTCTGCTACGTCCCTTCGGCCCTCAATCCAGCGGACCTTC
CTTCCCGCGGCCTGCTGCCGGCTCTGCGGCCTCTTCCGCGTCTTCGCCTTCGCCCTCAGACGAGTCGGAT
CTCCCTTTGGGCCGCCTCCCCGCCTGAGATCCTTTAAGACCAATGACTTACAAGGCAGCTGTAGATCTTA
GCCACTTTTTAAAAGAAAAGGGGGGACTGGAAGGGCTAATTCACTCCCAACGAAGACAAGATCTGCTTTT
TGCTTGTACTGGGTCTCTCTGGTTAGACCAGATCTGAGCCTGGGAGCTCTCTGGCTAACTAGGGAACCCA
CTGCTTAAGCCTCAATAAAGCTTGCCTTGAGTGCTTCAAGTAGTGTGTGCCCGTCTGTTGTGTGACTCTG
GTAACTAGAGATCCCTCAGACCCTTTTAGTCAGTGTGGAAAATCTCTAGCAGTAGTAGTTCATGTCATCT
TATTATTCAGTATTTATAACTTGCAAAGAAATGAATATCAGAGAGTGAGAGGCCCGGGTTAATTAAGGAA
AGGGCTAGATCATTCTTGAAGACGAAAGGGCCTCGTGATACGCCTATTTTTATAGGTTAATGTCATGATA
ATAATGGTTTCTTAGACGTCAGGTGGCACTTTTCGGGGAAATGTGCGCGGAACCCCTATTTGTTTATTTT
TCTAAATACATTCAAATATGTATCCGCTCATGAGACAATAACCCTGATAAATGCTTCAATAATATTGAAA
AAGGAAGAGTATGAGTATTCAACATTTCCGTGTCGCCCTTATTCCCTTTTTTGCGGCATTTTGCCTTCCT
GTTTTTGCTCACCCAGAAACGCTGGTGAAAGTAAAAGATGCTGAAGATCAGTTGGGTGCACGAGTGGGTT
ACATCGAACTGGATCTCAACAGCGGTAAGATCCTTGAGAGTTTTCGCCCCGAAGAACGTTTTCCAATGAT
GAGCACTTTTAAAGTTCTGCTATGTGGCGCGGTATTATCCCGTGTTGACGCCGGGCAAGAGCAACTCGGT
CGCCGCATACACTATTCTCAGAATGACTTGGTTGAGTACTCACCAGTCACAGAAAAGCATCTTACGGATG
GCATGACAGTAAGAGAATTATGCAGTGCTGCCATAACCATGAGTGATAACACTGCGGCCAACTTACTTCT
GACAACGATCGGAGGACCGAAGGAGCTAACCGCTTTTTTGCACAACATGGGGGATCATGTAACTCGCCTT
GATCGTTGGGAACCGGAGCTGAATGAAGCCATACCAAACGACGAGCGTGACACCACGATGCCTGTAGCAA
TGGCAACAACGTTGCGCAAACTATTAACTGGCGAACTACTTACTCTAGCTTCCCGGCAACAATTAATAGA
CTGGATGGAGGCGGATAAAGTTGCAGGACCACTTCTGCGCTCGGCCCTTCCGGCTGGCTGGTTTATTGCT
GATAAATCTGGAGCCGGTGAGCGTGGGTCTCGCGGTATCATTGCAGCACTGGGGCCAGATGGTAAGCCCT
CCCGTATCGTAGTTATCTACACGACGGGGAGTCAGGCAACTATGGATGAACGAAATAGACAGATCGCTGA
GATAGGTGCCTCACTGATTAAGCATTGGTAACTGTCAGACCAAGTTTACTCATATATACTTTAGATTGAT
TTAAAACTTCATTTTTAATTTAAAAGGATCTAGGTGAAGATCCTTTTTGATAATCTCATGACCAAAATCC
CTTAACGTGAGTTTTCGTTCCACTGAGCGTCAGACCCCGTAGAAAAGATCAAAGGATCTTCTTGAGATCC
TTTTTTTCTGCGCGTAATCTGCTGCTTGCAAACAAAAAAACCACCGCTACCAGCGGTGGTTTGTTTGCCG
GATCAAGAGCTACCAACTCTTTTTCCGAAGGTAACTGGCTTCAGCAGAGCGCAGATACCAAATACTGTTC
TTCTAGTGTAGCCGTAGTTAGGCCACCACTTCAAGAACTCTGTAGCACCGCCTACATACCTCGCTCTGCT
AATCCTGTTACCAGTGGCTGCTGCCAGTGGCGATAAGTCGTGTCTTACCGGGTTGGACTCAAGACGATAG
TTACCGGATAAGGCGCAGCGGTCGGGCTGAACGGGGGGTTCGTGCACACAGCCCAGCTTGGAGCGAACGA
CCTACACCGAACTGAGATACCTACAGCGTGAGCTATGAGAAAGCGCCACGCTTCCCGAAGGGAGAAAGGC
GGACAGGTATCCGGTAAGCGGCAGGGTCGGAACAGGAGAGCGCACGAGGGAGCTTCCAGGGGGAAACGCC
TGGTATCTTTATAGTCCTGTCGGGTTTCGCCACCTCTGACTTGAGCGTCGATTTTTGTGATGCTCGTCAG
GGGGGCGGAGCCTATGGAAAAACGCCAGCAACGCGGCCTTTTTACGGTTCCTGGCCTTTTGCTGGCCTTT
TGCTCACATGTTCTTTCCTGCGTTATCCCCTGATTCTGTGGATAACCGTATTACCGCCTTTGAGTGAGCT
GATACCGCTCGCCGCAGCCGAACGACCGAGCGCAGCGAGTCAGTGAGCGAGGAAGCGGAAGAGCGCCCAA
TACGCAAACCGCCTCTCCCCGCGCGTTGGCCGATTCATTAATGCAGCAAGCTCATGGCTGACTAATTTTT
TTTATTTATGCAGAGGCCGAGGCCGCCTCGGCCTCTGAGCTATTCCAGAAGTAGTGAGGAGGCTTTTTTG
GAGGCCTAGGCTTTTGCAAAAAGCTCCCCGTGGCACGACAGGTTTCCCGACTGGAAAGCGGGCAGTGAGC
GCAACGCAATTAATGTGAGTTAGCTCACTCATTAGGCACCCCAGGCTTTACACTTTATGCTTCCGGCTCG
TATGTTGTGTGGAATTGTGAGCGGATAACAATTTCACACAGGAAACAGCTATGACATGATTACGAATTTC
ACAAATAAAGCATTTTTTTCACTGCATTCTAGTTGTGGTTTGTCCAAACTCATCAATGTATCTTATCATG
TCTGGATCAACTGGATAACTCAAGCTAACCAAAATCATCCCAAACTTCCCACCCCATACCCTATTACCAC
TGCCAATTACCTGTGGTTTCATTTACTCTAAACCTGTGATTCCTCTGAATTATTTTCATTTTAAAGAAAT
TGTATTTGTTAAATATGTACTACAAACTTAGTAGT
Features (pLannotate 1.2.2; 30 found; start..end, strand, type, name):
    377..634     +  LTR            5' LTR (truncated): truncated 5' long terminal repeat (LTR) from HIV-1
    681..806     +  misc_feature   HIV-1 Ψ: packaging signal of human immunodeficiency virus type 1
    790..1128    +  CDS            HIV-1 gag (fragment): gag protein from human immunodeficiency virus 1; gag
   1303..1536    +  misc_feature   RRE: The Rev response element (RRE) of HIV-1 allows for Rev-dependent mRNA export from the nucleus to the cytoplasm.
   1913..2013    +  CDS            Rev (fragment): human immunodeficiency virus 1 (HIV-1) Rev protein; rev; enhances nuclear export of unspliced and incompletely spliced viral mRNAs
   2058..2175    +  misc_feature   cPPT/CTS: central polypurine tract and central termination sequence of HIV-1
   2223..3401    +  promoter       EF-1α promoter: strong constitutive promoter for human elongation factor EF-1α
   3422..3442    +  protein_bind   attB1: mutant version of attB; core recombination site for the Gateway® BP reaction BP Clonase™
   3448..5910    +  CDS            FGFR2: FGFR2_HUMAN - Also known as BEK, KGFR, KSAM. Experimental evidence at protein level: Swiss-Prot protein existence level 1. Tyrosine-protein kinase that acts as cell-surface receptor for fibroblast growth factors and plays an essential role in the regulation of cell proliferation, differentiation, migration and apoptosis, and in the regulation of embryonic development. Required for normal embryonic patterning, trophoblast function, limb bud development, lung morphogenesis, osteogenesis and skin development. Plays an essential role in the regulation of osteoblast differentiation, proliferation a
   5915..5939    -  protein_bind   attB2: mutant version of attB; recombination site for the Gateway® BP reaction BP Clonase™
   5947..5965    +  promoter       T3 promoter: promoter for bacteriophage T3 RNA polymerase
   5991..6009    -  promoter       T7 promoter: promoter for bacteriophage T7 RNA polymerase
   6015..6033    -  protein_bind   attB4 (fragment): mutant version of attB; core recombination site for the Gateway® BP reaction BP Clonase™
   6089..6130    +  CDS            V5 tag: epitope tag from simian virus 5
   6256..6718    +  misc_feature   IRES: internal ribosome entry site (IRES) of the encephalomyocarditis virus (EMCV)
   6732..7329    +  CDS            PuroR (fragment): puromycin N-acetyltransferase; pac from Streptomyces; confers resistance to puromycin
   7345..7933    +  misc_feature   WPRE: woodchuck hepatitis virus posttranscriptional regulatory element
   7941..8006    +  CDS            nef (fragment): NEF_HV1Z2 - Experimental evidence at protein level: Swiss-Prot protein existence level 1. Extracellular Nef protein targets CD4(+) T-lymphocytes for apoptosis by interacting with CXCR4 surface receptors. From Human immunodeficiency virus type 1 group M subtype D (isolate Z2/CDC-Z34) (HIV-1).
   8008..8241    +  LTR            3' LTR (ΔU3): self-inactivating 3' long terminal repeat (LTR) from HIV-1
   8446..8550    +  promoter       AmpR promoter: bla
   8551..9411    +  CDS            AmpR: β-lactamase; bla; confers resistance to ampicillin, carbenicillin, and related antibiotics
   9582..10170   +  rep_origin     ori: high-copy-number ColE1/pMB1/pBR322/pUC origin of replication
  10353..10407   +  CDS            lacI (fragment): lac repressor; lacI; The lac repressor binds to the lac operator to inhibit transcription in E. coli. This inhibition can be relieved by adding lactose or isopropyl-β-D-thiogalactopyranoside (IPTG).
  10413..10506   +  rep_origin     SV40 ori (fragment): SV40 origin of replication
  10531..10568   +  CDS            lacI (fragment): lac repressor; lacI; The lac repressor binds to the lac operator to inhibit transcription in E. coli. This inhibition can be relieved by adding lactose or isopropyl-β-D-thiogalactopyranoside (IPTG).
  10581..10602   +  protein_bind   CAP binding site: CAP binding activates transcription in the presence of cAMP. E. coli catabolite activator protein
  10617..10647   +  promoter       lac promoter: promoter for the E. coli lac operon
  10651..10673   +  protein_bind   lac operator (fragment): The lac repressor binds to the lac operator to inhibit transcription in E. coli. This inhibition can be relieved by adding lactose or isopropyl-β-D-thiogalactopyranoside (IPTG). lac repressor encoded by lacI
  10705..10788   +  polyA_signal   SV40 poly(A) signal (fragment): SV40 polyadenylation signal
  10955..329     +  CDS            nef (fragment) (across the origin): NEF_HV1BR - Experimental evidence at protein level: Swiss-Prot protein existence level 1. Extracellular Nef protein targets CD4(+) T-lymphocytes for apoptosis by interacting with CXCR4 surface receptors (PubMed:14990729). From Human immunodeficiency virus type 1 group M subtype B (isolate BRU/LAI) (HIV-1).
