[The description below was written by a language model from this plasmid's Addgene catalogue record and pLannotate feature annotations shown in this document.]
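Description:
pHAGE-FGFR2-L761Tfs*55 is an HIV-1-based lentiviral expression plasmid (about 11 kb) built on the pHAGE backbone to deliver a cancer-associated frameshift variant of human FGFR2, a receptor tyrosine kinase for fibroblast growth factors. It is maintained in E. coli through a high-copy ColE1/pUC-type origin and an ampicillin resistance gene (β-lactamase). The record lists a recombination-deficient strain, as is usual for plasmids carrying repeated LTRs. The viral portion includes a truncated 5' LTR, the Ψ packaging signal with an adjoining gag fragment, the Rev response element for Rev-dependent nuclear export of the genomic RNA, the cPPT/CTS element, and a self-inactivating ΔU3 3' LTR. The ΔU3 deletion silences LTR-driven transcription after integration. Small lac, SV40 and nef fragments annotated elsewhere appear to be backbone remnants.

Between the LTRs, the constitutive human EF-1α promoter drives the FGFR2 open reading frame, which was introduced by Gateway recombination and is flanked by attB1 and attB2 sites. The L761Tfs*55 mutation is a frameshift beginning at leucine 761 that replaces the native C-terminal tail with altered sequence ending at a premature stop. A V5 epitope tag is annotated downstream of attB2, but the record does not indicate whether it is in frame with, or translated from, this frameshifted insert. An EMCV IRES then directs translation of puromycin N-acetyltransferase from the same transcript, which allows puromycin selection of transduced cells, and a WPRE enhances transcript expression. The construct belongs to a set made for systematic functional annotation of somatic cancer mutations, and it is suited to stable expression of this FGFR2 variant in mammalian cells for comparison with other alleles.
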