Addgene plasmid #116379: pHAGE-FGFR2-L761Tfs*55
Purpose: Lentiviral expression of FGFR2 L761Tfs*55
Depositing lab: Gordon Mills & Kenneth Scott. Publication: Systematic Functional Annotation of Somatic Mutations in Cancer. Ng PK, Li J, Jeong KJ, Shao S, Chen H, Tsang YH, Sengupta S, Wang Z, Bhavana VH, Tran R, Soewito S, Minussi DC, Moreno D, Kong K, Dogruluk T, Lu H, Gao J, Tokheim C, Zhou DC, Johnson AM, Zeng J, Ip CKM, Ju Z, Wester M, Yu S, Li Y, Vellano CP, Schultz N, Karchin R, Ding L, Lu Y, Cheung LWT, Chen K, Shaw KR, Meric-Bernstam F, Scott KL, Yi S, Sahni N, Liang H, Mills GB. Cancer Cell. 2018 Mar 12;33(3):450-462.e10. doi: 10.1016/j.ccell.2018.01.021. PubMed 29533785.
Backbone
  Vector backbone: pHAGE
  Vector type: Lentiviral
Growth in bacteria
  Bacterial resistance: Ampicillin, 100 μg/mL
  Growth temperature: 37°C
  Growth strain: Stbl3
  Copy number: High Copy
Gene/Insert
  Gene/Insert name: FGFR2
  Species: H. sapiens (human)
  Mutation: L761Tfs*55
  Entrez Gene: FGFR2 (a.k.a. BBDS, BEK, BFR-1, CD332, CEK3, CFD1, ECT1, JWS, K-SAM, KGFR, TK14, TK25)
  Cloning method: Gateway Cloning
Terms and licenses: Academic/Nonprofit Terms; Industry Terms: Not Available to Industry
How to cite: pHAGE-FGFR2-L761Tfs*55 was a gift from Gordon Mills & Kenneth Scott (Addgene plasmid # 116379)
