>Addgene plasmid #116379 | pHAGE-FGFR2-L761Tfs*55 | depositor partial sequence | sequence record 219253 | insert
ATGGTCAGCTGGGGTCGTTTCATCTGCCTGGTCGTGGTCACCATGGCAACCTTGTCCCTGGCCCGGCCCT
CCTTCAGTTTAGTTGAGGATACCACATTAGAGCCAGAAGAGCCACCAACCAAATACCAAATCTCTCAACC
AGAAGTGTACGTGGCTGCGCCAGGGGAGTCGCTAGAGGTGCGCTGCCTGTTGAAAGATGCCGCCGTGATC
AGTTGGACTAAGGATGGGGTGCACTTGGGGCCCAACAATAGGACAGTGCTTATTGGGGAGTACTTGCAGA
TAAAGGGCGCCACGCCTAGAGACTCCGGCCTCTATGCTTGTACTGCCAGTAGGACTGTAGACAGTGAAAC
TTGGTACTTCATGGTGAATGTCACAGATGCCATCTCATCCGGAGATGATGAGGATGACACCGATGGTGCG
GAAGATTTTGTCAGTGAGAACAGTAACAACAAGAGAGCACCATACTGGACCAACACAGAAAAGATGGAAA
AGCGGCTCCATGCTGTGCCTGCGGCCAACACTGTCAAGTTTCGCTGCCCAGCCGGGGGGAACCCAATGCC
AACCATGCGGTGGCTGAAAAACGGGAAGGAGTTTAAGCAGGAGCATCGCATTGGAGGCTACAAGGTACGA
AACCAGCACTGGAGCCTCATTATGGAAAGTGTGGTCCCATCTGACAAGGGAAATTATACCTGTGTAGTGG
AGAATGAATACGGGTCCATCAATCACACGTACCACCTGGATGTTGTGGAGCGATCGCCTCACCGGCCCAT
CCTCCAAGCCGGACTGCCGGCAAATGCCTCCACAGTGGTCGGAGGAGACGTAGAGTTTGTCTGCAAGGTT
TACAGTGATGCCCAGCCCCACATCCAGTGGATCAAGCACGTGGAAAAGAACGGCAGTAAATACGGGCCCG
ACGGGCTGCCCTACCTCAAGGTTCTCAAGGCCGCCGGTGTTAACACCACGGACAAAGAGATTGAGGTTCT
CTATATTCGGAATGTAACTTTTGAGGACGCTGGGGAATATACGTGCTTGGCGGGTAATTCTATTGGGATA
TCCTTTCACTCTGCATGGTTGACAGTTCTGCCAGCGCCTGGAAGAGAAAAGGAGATTACAGCTTCCCCAG
ACTACCTGGAGATAGCCATTTACTGCATAGGGGTCTTCTTAATCGCCTGTATGGTGGTAACAGTCATCCT
GTGCCGAATGAAGAACACGACCAAGAAGCCAGACTTCAGCAGCCAGCCGGCTGTGCACAAGCTGACCAAA
CGTATCCCCCTGCGGAGACAGGTAACAGTTTCGGCTGAGTCCAGCTCCTCCATGAACTCCAACACCCCGC
TGGTGAGGATAACAACACGCCTCTCTTCAACGGCAGACACCCCCATGCTGGCAGGGGTCTCCGAGTATGA
ACTTCCAGAGGACCCAAAATGGGAGTTTCCAAGAGATAAGCTGACACTGGGCAAGCCCCTGGGAGAAGGT
TGCTTTGGGCAAGTGGTCATGGCGGAAGCAGTGGGAATTGACAAAGACAAGCCCAAGGAGGCGGTCACCG
TGGCCGTGAAGATGTTGAAAGATGATGCCACAGAGAAAGACCTTTCTGATCTGGTGTCAGAGATGGAGAT
GATGAAGATGATTGGGAAACACAAGAATATCATAAATCTTCTTGGAGCCTGCACACAGGATGGGCCTCTC
TATGTCATAGTTGAGTATGCCTCTAAAGGCAACCTCCGAGAATACCTCCGAGCCCGGAGGCCACCCGGGA
TGGAGTACTCCTATGACATTAACCGTGTTCCTGAGGAGCAGATGACCTTCAAGGACTTGGTGTCATGCAC
CTACCAGCTGGCCAGAGGCATGGAGTACTTGGCTTCCCAAAAATGTATTCATCGAGATTTAGCAGCCAGA
AATGTTTTGGTAACAGAAAACAATGTGATGAAAATAGCAGACTTTGGACTCGCCAGAGATATCAACAATA
TAGACTATTACAAAAAGACCACCAATGGGCGGCTTCCAGTCAAGTGGATGGCTCCAGAAGCCCTGTTTGA
TAGAGTATACACTCATCAGAGTGATGTCTGGTCCTTCGGGGTGTTAATGTGGGAGATCTTCACTTTAGGG
GGCTCGCCCTACCCAGGGATTCCCGTGGAGGAACTTTTTAAGCTGCTGAAGGAAGGACACAGAATGGATA
AGCCAGCCAACTGCACCAACGAACTGTACATGATGATGAGGGACTGTTGGCATGCAGTGCCCTCCCAGAG
ACCAACGTTCAAGCAGTTGGTAGAAGACTTGGATCGAATTACACTCTCACAACCAATGAGGAATACTTGG
ACCTCAGCCAACCTCTCGAACAGTATTCACCTAGTTACCCTGACACAAGAAGTTCTTGTTCTTCAGGAGA
TGATTCTGTTTTTTCTCCAGACCCCATGCCTTACGAACCATGCCTTCCTCAGTATCCACACATAAACGGC
AGTGTTAAAACATGA
